>Addgene plasmid #193082 | SFFV-mCh-GATA2-C373R | addgene full sequence | sequence record 380076 | Addgene NGS Result
TGCAGCTGGCACGACAGGTTTCCCGACTGGAAAGCGGGCAGTGAGCGCAACGCAATTAATGTGAGTTAGC
TCACTCATTAGGCACCCCAGGCTTTACACTTTATGCTTCCGGCTCGTATGTTGTGTGGAATTGTGAGCGG
ATAACAATTTCACACAGGAAACAGCTATGACCATGATTACGCCAAGCGCGCAATTAACCCTCACTAAAGG
GAACAAAAGCTGGAGCTGCAAGCTTAATGTAGTCTTATGCAATACTCTTGTAGTCTTGCAACATGGTAAC
GATGAGTTAGCAACATGCCTTACAAGGAGAGAAAAAGCACCGTGCATGCCGATTGGTGGAAGTAAGGTGG
TACGATCGTGCCTTATTAGGAAGGCAACAGACGGGTCTGACATGGATTGGACGAACCACTGAATTGCCGC
ATTGCAGAGATATTGTATTTAAGTGCCTAGCTCGATACATAAACGGGTCTCTCTGGTTAGACCAGATCTG
AGCCTGGGAGCTCTCTGGCTAACTAGGGAACCCACTGCTTAAGCCTCAATAAAGCTTGCCTTGAGTGCTT
CAAGTAGTGTGTGCCCGTCTGTTGTGTGACTCTGGTAACTAGAGATCCCTCAGACCCTTTTAGTCAGTGT
GGAAAATCTCTAGCAGTGGCGCCCGAACAGGGACTTGAAAGCGAAAGGGAAACCAGAGGAGCTCTCTCGA
CGCAGGACTCGGCTTGCTGAAGCGCGCACGGCAAGAGGCGAGGGGCGGCGACTGGTGAGTACGCCAAAAA
TTTTGACTAGCGGAGGCTAGAAGGAGAGAGATGGGTGCGAGAGCGTCAGTATTAAGCGGGGGAGAATTAG
ATCGCGATGGGAAAAAATTCGGTTAAGGCCAGGGGGAAAGAAAAAATATAAATTAAAACATATAGTATGG
GCAAGCAGGGAGCTAGAACGATTCGCAGTTAATCCTGGCCTGTTAGAAACATCAGAAGGCTGTAGACAAA
TACTGGGACAGCTACAACCATCCCTTCAGACAGGATCAGAAGAACTTAGATCATTATATAATACAGTAGC
AACCCTCTATTGTGTGCATCAAAGGATAGAGATAAAAGACACCAAGGAAGCTTTAGACAAGATAGAGGAA
GAGCAAAACAAAAGTAAGACCACCGCACAGCAAGCGGCCGCTGATCTTCAGACCTGGAGGAGGAGATATG
AGGGACAATTGGAGAAGTGAATTATATAAATATAAAGTAGTAAAAATTGAACCATTAGGAGTAGCACCCA
CCAAGGCAAAGAGAAGAGTGGTGCAGAGAGAAAAAAGAGCAGTGGGAATAGGAGCTTTGTTCCTTGGGTT
CTTGGGAGCAGCAGGAAGCACTATGGGCGCAGCGTCAATGACGCTGACGGTACAGGCCAGACAATTATTG
TCTGGTATAGTGCAGCAGCAGAACAATTTGCTGAGGGCTATTGAGGCGCAACAGCATCTGTTGCAACTCA
CAGTCTGGGGCATCAAGCAGCTCCAGGCAAGAATCCTGGCTGTGGAAAGATACCTAAAGGATCAACAGCT
CCTGGGGATTTGGGGTTGCTCTGGAAAACTCATTTGCACCACTGCTGTGCCTTGGAATGCTAGTTGGAGT
AATAAATCTCTGGAACAGATTTGGAATCACACGACCTGGATGGAGTGGGACAGAGAAATTAACAATTACA
CAAGCTTAATACACTCCTTAATTGAAGAATCGCAAAACCAGCAAGAAAAGAATGAACAAGAATTATTGGA
ATTAGATAAATGGGCAAGTTTGTGGAATTGGTTTAACATAACAAATTGGCTGTGGTATATAAAATTATTC
ATAATGATAGTAGGAGGCTTGGTAGGTTTAAGAATAGTTTTTGCTGTACTTTCTATAGTGAATAGAGTTA
GGCAGGGATATTCACCATTATCGTTTCAGACCCACCTCCCAACCCCGAGGGGACCCGACAGGCCCGAAGG
AATAGAAGAAGAAGGTGGAGAGAGAGACAGAGACAGATCCATTCGATTAGTGAACGGATCTCGACGGTAT
CGGTTAACTTTTAAAAGAAAAGGGGGGATTGGGGGGTACAGTGCAGGGGAAAGAATAGTAGACATAATAG
CAACAGACATACAAACTAAAGAATTACAAAAACAAATTACAAAAATTCAAAATTTTATCGATCACGAGAC
TAGCCTCGAGCTGGCTGCAGTAACGCCATTTTGCAAGGCATGGAAAAATACCAAACCAAGAATAGAGAAG
TTCAGATCAAGGGCGGGTACATGAAAATAGCTAACGTTGGGCCAAACAGGATATCTGCGGTGAGCAGTTT
CGGCCCCGGCCCGGGGCCAAGAACAGATGGTCACCGCAGTTTCGGCCCCGGCCCGAGGCCAAGAACAGAT
GGTCCCCAGATATGGCCCAACCCTCAGCAGTTTCTTAAGACCCATCAGATGTTTCCAGGCTCCCCCAAGG
ACCTGAAATGACCCTGCGCCTTATTTGAATTAACCAATCAGCCTGCTTCTCGCTTCTGTTCGCGCGCTTC
TGCTTCCCGAGCTCTATAAAAGAGCTCACAACCCCTCACTCGGCGCGCCAGTCCTCCGACAGACTGAGTC
GGCCGGTCGAATCAAGCTTATCGATACCGTCGACGGATCCATGGTGAGCAAGGGCGAGGAGGTCATCAAA
GAGTTCATGCGCTTCAAGGTGCGCATGGAGGGCTCCATGAACGGCCACGAGTTCGAGATCGAGGGCGAGG
GCGAGGGCCGCCCCTACGAGGGCACCCAGACCGCCAAGCTGAAGGTGACCAAGGGCGGCCCCCTGCCCTT
CGCCTGGGACATCCTGTCCCCCCAGTTCATGTACGGCTCCAAGGCGTACGTGAAGCACCCCGCCGACATC
CCCGATTACAAGAAGCTGTCCTTCCCCGAGGGCTTCAAGTGGGAGCGCGTGATGAACTTCGAGGACGGCG
GTCTGGTGACCGTGACCCAGGACTCCTCCCTGCAGGACGGCACGCTGATCTACAAGGTGAAGATGCGCGG
CACCAACTTCCCCCCCGACGGCCCCGTAATGCAGAAGAAGACCATGGGCTGGGAGGCCTCCACCGAGCGC
CTGTACCCCCGCGACGGCGTGCTGAAGGGCGAGATCCACCAGGCCCTGAAGCTGAAGGACGGCGGCCACT
ACCTGGTGGAGTTCAAGACCATCTACATGGCCAAGAAGCCCGTGCAACTGCCCGGCTACTACTACGTGGA
CACCAAGCTGGACATCACCTCCCACAACGAGGACTACACCATCGTGGAACAGTACGAGCGCTCCGAGGGC
CGCCACCACCTGTTCCTGTACGGCATGGACGAGCTGTACAAGGAGGTGGCGCCCGAGCAGCCGCGCTGGA
TGGCGCACCCGGCCGTGCTGAATGCGCAGCACCCCGACTCACACCACCCGGGCCTGGCGCACAACTACAT
GGAACCCGCGCAGCTGCTGCCTCCAGACGAGGTGGACGTCTTCTTCAATCACCTCGACTCGCAGGGCAAC
CCCTACTATGCCAACCCCGCTCACGCGCGGGCGCGCGTCTCCTACAGCCCCGCGCACGCCCGCCTGACCG
GAGGCCAGATGTGCCGCCCACACTTGTTGCACAGCCCGGGTTTGCCCTGGCTGGACGGGGGCAAAGCAGC
CCTCTCTGCCGCTGCGGCCCACCACCACAACCCCTGGACCGTGAGCCCCTTCTCCAAGACGCCACTGCAC
CCCTCAGCTGCTGGAGGCCCTGGAGGCCCACTCTCTGTGTACCCAGGGGCTGGGGGTGGGAGCGGGGGAG
GCAGCGGGAGCTCAGTGGCCTCCCTCACCCCTACAGCAGCCCACTCTGGCTCCCACCTTTTCGGCTTCCC
ACCCACGCCACCCAAAGAAGTGTCTCCTGACCCTAGCACCACGGGGGCTGCGTCTCCAGCCTCATCTTCC
GCGGGGGGTAGTGCAGCCCGAGGAGAGGACAAGGACGGCGTCAAGTACCAGGTGTCACTGACGGAGAGCA
TGAAGATGGAAAGTGGCAGTCCCCTGCGCCCAGGCCTAGCTACTATGGGCACCCAGCCTGCTACACACCA
CCCCATCCCCACCTACCCCTCCTATGTGCCGGCGGCTGCCCACGACTACAGCAGCGGACTCTTCCACCCC
GGAGGCTTCCTGGGGGGACCGGCCTCCAGCTTCACCCCTAAGCAGCGCAGCAAGGCTCGTTCCTGTTCAG
AAGGCCGGGAGTGTGTCAACTGTGGGGCCACAGCCACCCCTCTCTGGCGGCGGGACGGCACCGGCCACTA
CCTGTGCAATGCCTGTGGCCTCTACCACAAGATGAATGGGCAGAACCGACCACTCATCAAGCCCAAGCGA
AGACTGTCGGCCGCCAGAAGAGCCGGCACCTGTTGTGCAAATTGTCAGACGACAACCACCACCTTATGGC
GCCGAAACGCCAACGGGGACCCTGTCTGCAACGCCCGTGGCCTCTACTACAAGCTGCACAATGTTAACAG
GCCACTGACCATGAAGAAGGAAGGGATCCAGACTCGGAACCGGAAGATGTCCAACAAGTCCAAGAAGAGC
AAGAAAGGGGCGGAGTGCTTCGAGGAGCTGTCAAAGTGCATGCAGGAGAAGTCATCCCCCTTCAGTGCAG
CTGCCCTGGCTGGACACATGGCACCTGTGGGCCACCTCCCGCCCTTCAGCCACTCCGGACACATCCTGCC
CACTCCGACGCCCATCCACCCCTCCTCCAGCCTCTCCTTCGGCCACCCCCACCCGTCCAGCATGGTGACC
GCCATGGGCTAGGGATCCCCCGGGCTGCAGGAATTCGAGCATCTTACCGCCATTTATTCCCATATTTGTT
CTGTTTTTCTTGATTTGGGTATACATTTAAATGTTAATAAAACAAAATGGTGGGGCAATCATTTACATTT
TTAGGGATATGTAATTACTAGTTCAGGTGTATTGCCACAAGACAAACATGTTAAGAAACTTTCCCGTTAT
TTACGCTCTGTTCCTGTTAATCAACCTCTGGATTACAAAATTTGTGAAAGATTGACTGATATTCTTAACT
ATGTTGCTCCTTTTACGCTGTGTGGATATGCTGCTTTAATGCCTCTGTATCATGCTATTGCTTCCCGTAC
GGCTTTCGTTTTCTCCTCCTTGTATAAATCCTGGTTGCTGTCTCTTTATGAGGAGTTGTGGCCCGTTGTC
CGTCAACGTGGCGTGGTGTGCTCTGTGTTTGCTGACGCAACCCCCACTGGCTGGGGCATTGCCACCACCT
GTCAACTCCTTTCTGGGACTTTCGCTTTCCCCCTCCCGATCGCCACGGCAGAACTCATCGCCGCCTGCCT
TGCCCGCTGCTGGACAGGGGCTAGGTTGCTGGGCACTGATAATTCCGTGGTGTTGTCGGGGAAGCTGACG
TCCTTTGCAATTCGATATCAAGCTGTACCTTTAAGACCAATGACTTACAAGGCAGCTGTAGATCTTAGCC
ACTTTTTAAAAGAAAAGGGGGGACTGGAAGGGCTAATTCACTCCCAACGAAGACAAGATCTGCTTTTTGC
TTGTACTGGGTCTCTCTGGTTAGACCAGATCTGAGCCTGGGAGCTCTCTGGCTAACTAGGGAACCCACTG
CTTAAGCCTCAATAAAGCTTGCCTTGAGTGCTTCAAGTAGTGTGTGCCCGTCTGTTGTGTGACTCTGGTA
ACTAGAGATCCCTCAGACCCTTTTAGTCAGTGTGGAAAATCTCTAGCAGTAGTAGTTCATGTCATCTTAT
TATTCAGTATTTATAACTTGCAAAGAAATGAATATCAGAGAGTGAGAGGAACTTGTTTATTGCAGCTTAT
AATGGTTACAAATAAAGCAATAGCATCACAAATTTCACAAATAAAGCATTTTTTTCACTGCATTCTAGTT
GTGGTTTGTCCAAACTCATCAATGTATCTTATCATGTCTGGCTCTAGCTATCCCGCCCCTAACTCCGCCC
ATCCCGCCCCTAACTCCGCCCAGTTCCGCCCATTCTCCGCCCCATGGCTGACTAATTTTTTTTATTTATG
CAGAGGCCGAGGCCGCCTCGGCCTCTGAGCTATTCCAGAAGTAGTGAGGAGGCTTTTTTGGAGGCCTAGG
GACGTACCCAATTCGCCCTATAGTGAGTCGTATTACGCGCGCTCACTGGCCGTCGTTTTACAACGTCGTG
ACTGGGAAAACCCTGGCGTTACCCAACTTAATCGCCTTGCAGCACATCCCCCTTTCGCCAGCTGGCGTAA
TAGCGAAGAGGCCCGCACCGATCGCCCTTCCCAACAGTTGCGCAGCCTGAATGGCGAATGGG
[124 nt withheld, positions 6293-6416]
C
[91 nt withheld, positions 6418-6508]
A
[49 nt withheld, positions 6510-6558]
CCTTTGACGTTGGAGTCCACGTTCTTT
[37 nt withheld, positions 6586-6622]
ACCCTATCTCGGTCTATTCTTTTGATTTATAAGGGATTTTGCCGATTTCGGCCTATTGGTTAAAAAATGA
GCTGATTTAACAAAAATTTAACGCGAATTTTAACAAAATATTAACGCTTACAATTTAGGTGGCACTTTTC
GGGGAAATGTGCGCGGAACCCCTATTTGTTTATTTTTCTAAATACATTCAAATATGTATCCGCTCATGAG
ACAATAACCCTGATAAATGCTTCAATAATATTGAAAAAGGAAGAGTATGAGTATTCAACATTTCCGTGTC
GCCCTTATTCCCTTTTTTGCGGCATTTTGCCTTCCTGTTTTTGCTCACCCAGAAACGCTGGTGAAAGTAA
AAGATGCTGAAGATCAGTTGGGTGCACGAGTGGGTTACATCGAACTGGATCTCAACAGCGGTAAGATCCT
TGAGAGTTTTCGCCCCGAAGAACGTTTTCCAATGATGAGCACTTTTAAAGTTCTGCTATGTGGCGCGGTA
TTATCCCGTATTGACGCCGGGCAAGAGCAACTCGGTCGCCGCATACACTATTCTCAGAATGACTTGGTTG
AGTACTCACCAGTCACAGAAAAGCATCTTACGGATGGCATGACAGTAAGAGAATTATGCAGTGCTGCCAT
AACCATGAGTGATAACACTGCGGCCAACTTACTTCTGACAACGATCGGAGGACCGAAGGAGCTAACCGCT
TTTTTGCACAACATGGGGGATCATGTAACTCGCCTTGATCGTTGGGAACCGGAGCTGAATGAAGCCATAC
CAAACGACGAGCGTGACACCACGATGCCTGTAGCAATGGCAACAACGTTGCGCAAACTATTAACTGGCGA
ACTACTTACTCTAGCTTCCCGGCAACAATTAATAGACTGGATGGAGGCGGATAAAGTTGCAGGACCACTT
CTGCGCTCGGCCCTTCCGGCTGGCTGGTTTATTGCTGATAAATCTGGAGCCGGTGAGCGTGGGTCTCGCG
GTATCATTGCAGCACTGGGGCCAGATGGTAAGCCCTCCCGTATCGTAGTTATCTACACGACGGGGAGTCA
GGCAACTATGGATGAACGAAATAGACAGATCGCTGAGATAGGTGCCTCACTGATTAAGCATTGGTAACTG
TCAGACCAAGTTTACTCATATATACTTTAGATTGATTTAAAACTTCATTTTTAATTTAAAAGGATCTAGG
TGAAGATCCTTTTTGATAATCTCATGACCAAAATCCCTTAACGTGAGTTTTCGTTCCACTGAGCGTCAGA
CCCCGTAGAAAAGATCAAAGGATCTTCTTGAGATCCTTTTTTTCTGCGCGTAATCTGCTGCTTGCAAACA
AAAAAACCACCGCTACCAGCGGTGGTTTGTTTGCCGGATCAAGAGCTACCAACTCTTTTTCCGAAGGTAA
CTGGCTTCAGCAGAGCGCAGATACCAAATACTGTTCTTCTAGTGTAGCCGTAGTTAGGCCACCACTTCAA
GAACTCTGTAGCACCGCCTACATACCTCGCTCTGCTAATCCTGTTACCAGTGGCTGCTGCCAGTGGCGAT
AAGTCGTGTCTTACCGGGTTGGACTCAAGACGATAGTTACCGGATAAGGCGCAGCGGTCGGGCTGAACGG
GGGGTTCGTGCACACAGCCCAGCTTGGAGCGAACGACCTACACCGAACTGAGATACCTACAGCGTGAGCT
ATGAGAAAGCGCCACGCTTCCCGAAGGGAGAAAGGCGGACAGGTATCCGGTAAGCGGCAGGGTCGGAACA
GGAGAGCGCACGAGGGAGCTTCCAGGGGGAAACGCCTGGTATCTTTATAGTCCTGTCGGGTTTCGCCACC
TCTGACTTGAGCGTCGATTTTTGTGATGCTCGTCAGGGGGGCGGAGCCTATGGAAAAACGCCAGCAACGC
GGCCTTTTTACGGTTCCTGGCCTTTTGCTGGCCTTTTGCTCACATGTTCTTTCCTGCGTTATCCCCTGAT
TCTGTGGATAACCGTATTACCGCCTTTGAGTGAGCTGATACCGCTCGCCGCAGCCGAACGACCGAGCGCA
GCGAGTCAGTGAGCGAGGAAGCGGAAGAGCGCCCAATACGCAAACCGCCTCTCCCCGCGCGTTGGCCGAT
TCATTAA
Features (pLannotate 1.2.2; 29 found; start..end, strand, type, name):
     57..78      +  protein_bind   CAP binding site: CAP binding activates transcription in the presence of cAMP. E. coli catabolite activator protein
     93..123     +  promoter       lac promoter: promoter for the E. coli lac operon
    131..147     +  protein_bind   lac operator: The lac repressor binds to the lac operator to inhibit transcription in E. coli. This inhibition can be relieved by adding lactose or isopropyl-β-D-thiogalactopyranoside (IPTG). lac repressor encoded by lacI
    192..210     +  promoter       T3 promoter: promoter for bacteriophage T3 RNA polymerase
    238..464     +  promoter       RSV promoter: Rous sarcoma virus enhancer/promoter
    465..645     +  LTR            5' LTR (truncated): truncated 5' long terminal repeat (LTR) from HIV-1
    692..817     +  misc_feature   HIV-1 Ψ: packaging signal of human immunodeficiency virus type 1
    801..1164    +  CDS            HIV-1 gag (fragment): gag protein from human immunodeficiency virus 1; gag
   1310..1543    +  misc_feature   RRE: The Rev response element (RRE) of HIV-1 allows for Rev-dependent mRNA export from the nucleus to the cytoplasm.
   1920..2020    +  CDS            Rev (fragment): human immunodeficiency virus 1 (HIV-1) Rev protein; rev; enhances nuclear export of unspliced and incompletely spliced viral mRNAs
   2039..2156    +  misc_feature   cPPT/CTS: central polypurine tract and central termination sequence of HIV-1
   2190..2591    +  promoter       SFFV promoter: spleen focus-forming virus long terminal repeat (LTR) promoter
   2601..2624    +  misc_feature   MCS (fragment): pBluescript multiple cloning site
   2631..3332    +  CDS            dTomato: dTomato is a basic (constitutively fluorescent) orange fluorescent protein published in 2004, derived from Discosoma sp.. It is reported to be a somewhat slowly-maturing dimer with low acid sensitivity.
   3333..4769    +  CDS            GATA2: GATA2_HUMAN - Experimental evidence at protein level: Swiss-Prot protein existence level 1. Transcriptional activator which regulates endothelin-1 gene expression in endothelial cells. Binds to the consensus sequence 5'- AGATAG-3'. From Homo sapiens (Human).
   4773..4798    +  misc_feature   MCS (fragment): pBluescript multiple cloning site
   4798..4857    +  CDS            S (fragment): HBSAG_WHV6 - Experimental evidence at transcript level: Swiss-Prot protein existence level 2. The middle envelope protein plays an important role in the budding of the virion. It is involved in the induction of budding in a nucleocapsid independent way. In this process the majority of envelope proteins bud to form subviral lipoprotein particles of 22 nm of diameter that do not contain a nucleocapsid (By similarity). From Woodchuck hepatitis B virus (isolate w64/pWS23) (WHV).
   4989..5392    +  misc_feature   WPRE: woodchuck hepatitis virus posttranscriptional regulatory element
   5394..5483    +  CDS            nef (fragment): NEF_HV1Z2 - Experimental evidence at protein level: Swiss-Prot protein existence level 1. Extracellular Nef protein targets CD4(+) T-lymphocytes for apoptosis by interacting with CXCR4 surface receptors. From Human immunodeficiency virus type 1 group M subtype D (isolate Z2/CDC-Z34) (HIV-1).
   5485..5718    +  LTR            3' LTR (ΔU3): self-inactivating 3' long terminal repeat (LTR) from HIV-1
   5790..5911    +  polyA_signal   SV40 poly(A) signal: SV40 polyadenylation signal
   5951..6086    +  rep_origin     SV40 ori: SV40 origin of replication
   6107..6125    -  promoter       T7 promoter: promoter for bacteriophage T7 RNA polymerase
   6133..6288    +  CDS            lacZα (fragment): LacZα fragment of β-galactosidase; lacZ fragment
   6293..6721    +  rep_origin     f1 ori (sequence partly withheld): f1 bacteriophage origin of replication; arrow indicates direction of (+) strand synthesis
   6774..6878    +  promoter       AmpR promoter: bla
   6879..7739    +  CDS            AmpR: β-lactamase; bla; confers resistance to ampicillin, carbenicillin, and related antibiotics
   7910..8498    +  rep_origin     ori: high-copy-number ColE1/pMB1/pBR322/pUC origin of replication
   8681..44      +  CDS            lacI (fragment) (across the origin): lac repressor; lacI; The lac repressor binds to the lac operator to inhibit transcription in E. coli. This inhibition can be relieved by adding lactose or isopropyl-β-D-thiogalactopyranoside (IPTG).
