[The description below was written by a language model from this plasmid's Addgene catalogue record and pLannotate feature annotations shown in this document.]
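Description:
SFFV-mCh-GATA2-C373R is a third-generation-style, self-inactivating HIV-1 lentiviral transfer plasmid for constitutive expression of an mCherry–GATA2 fusion protein in mammalian cells. It is maintained in E. coli through a high-copy ColE1/pUC-type origin with ampicillin selection (AmpR/β-lactamase), and the backbone also carries an f1 origin, an SV40 origin and remnants of a pBluescript-type lac/lacZα region with T3 and T7 promoters. The record lists no mammalian drug-selection marker, so transduced cells would be identified by the red fluorescence of the fusion itself.

The viral genome is driven by an RSV promoter fused to a truncated 5' LTR, making genomic RNA production Tat-independent. This is followed by the Ψ packaging signal with a partial gag fragment, the Rev response element for nuclear export of unspliced RNA, and the cPPT/CTS, which aids nuclear import. The ΔU3 3' LTR inactivates the viral promoter after integration, and an SV40 poly(A) signal lies downstream. Internally, the spleen focus-forming virus LTR promoter, which is strongly active in haematopoietic cells, drives a single open reading frame in which the red fluorescent protein is joined directly to the N-terminus of human GATA2. A WPRE follows to boost transcript stability and expression. The automated annotation labels the fluorescent protein as dTomato, but the catalogue entry identifies it as mCherry, a related Discosoma-derived protein, so this is most likely a similarity-based miscall.

The GATA2 coding sequence carries the C373R substitution, which is recorded in the catalogue fields but not marked in the feature table. The associated publication concerns GATA2 mitotic bookmarking in definitive haematopoiesis, so the construct is suited to imaging the localisation of this mutant and comparing its behaviour with other GATA2 forms.
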