Addgene plasmid #193082: SFFV-mCh-GATA2-C373R
Purpose: constitutive expression of mCherry fused to human Gata2 with mutation C373R in mammalian cells
Depositing lab: Filipe Pereira. Depositing organization: Center for Neuroscience and Cell Biology, University of Coimbra. Publication: GATA2 mitotic bookmarking is required for definitive haematopoiesis. Silverio-Alves R, Kurochkin I, Rydstrom A, Vazquez Echegaray C, Haider J, Nicholls M, Rode C, Thelaus L, Lindgren AY, Ferreira AG, Brandao R, Larsson J, de Bruijn MFTR, Martin-Gonzalez J, Pereira CF. Nat Commun. 2023 Aug 14;14(1):4645. doi: 10.1038/s41467-023-40391-x. PubMed 37580379.
Backbone
  Vector backbone: SFFV
  Vector type: Mammalian Expression, Lentiviral
Growth in bacteria
  Bacterial resistance: Ampicillin, 100 μg/mL
  Growth temperature: 37°C
  Growth strain: NEB Stable
  Copy number: High Copy
Gene/Insert
  Gene/Insert name: mCh-GATA2-C373R
  Species: H. sapiens (human)
  Promoter: SFFV
  Cloning method: Ligation Independent Cloning
  Sequencing primers: 5′ CTGCTTCCCGAGCTCTATAA
Terms and licenses: Academic/Nonprofit Terms; Industry Terms: Not Available to Industry
How to cite: SFFV-mCh-GATA2-C373R was a gift from Filipe Pereira (Addgene plasmid # 193082 ; http://n2t.net/addgene:193082 ; RRID:Addgene_193082)
